Addgene plasmid #116713: pHAGE-ARAF
Purpose: Lentiviral expression of ARAF
Depositing lab: Gordon Mills & Kenneth Scott. Depositing organization: Baylor College of Medicine. Publication: Systematic Functional Annotation of Somatic Mutations in Cancer. Ng PK, Li J, Jeong KJ, Shao S, Chen H, Tsang YH, Sengupta S, Wang Z, Bhavana VH, Tran R, Soewito S, Minussi DC, Moreno D, Kong K, Dogruluk T, Lu H, Gao J, Tokheim C, Zhou DC, Johnson AM, Zeng J, Ip CKM, Ju Z, Wester M, Yu S, Li Y, Vellano CP, Schultz N, Karchin R, Ding L, Lu Y, Cheung LWT, Chen K, Shaw KR, Meric-Bernstam F, Scott KL, Yi S, Sahni N, Liang H, Mills GB. Cancer Cell. 2018 Mar 12;33(3):450-462.e10. doi: 10.1016/j.ccell.2018.01.021. PubMed 29533785.
Backbone
  Vector backbone: pHAGE
  Vector type: Lentiviral
Growth in bacteria
  Bacterial resistance: Ampicillin, 100 μg/mL
  Growth temperature: 37°C
  Growth strain: Stbl3
  Copy number: High Copy
Gene/Insert
  Gene/Insert name: ARAF
  Species: H. sapiens (human)
  Mutation: WT
  Entrez Gene: ARAF (a.k.a. A-RAF, ARAF1, PKS2, RAFA1)
  Cloning method: Gateway Cloning
Terms and licenses: Academic/Nonprofit Terms; Industry Terms: Not Available to Industry
How to cite: pHAGE-ARAF was a gift from Gordon Mills & Kenneth Scott (Addgene plasmid # 116713 ; http://n2t.net/addgene:116713 ; RRID:Addgene_116713)
