[The description below was written by a language model from this plasmid's Addgene catalogue record and pLannotate feature annotations shown in this document.]
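Description:
pHAGE-ARAF is a lentiviral expression plasmid of about 10.3 kb, built on the pHAGE backbone, that carries the wild-type human ARAF open reading frame, which encodes the A-Raf serine/threonine kinase of the RAF family. It is propagated in E. coli through a high-copy ColE1/pUC-type origin with ampicillin selection (AmpR, β-lactamase). The record lists a recombination-deficient host strain, as is usual for plasmids containing repeated LTRs.

The viral portion has an HIV-1-derived layout: a truncated 5' LTR, the Ψ packaging signal with a gag fragment, the Rev response element for Rev-dependent nuclear export of the genomic RNA, and the cPPT/CTS element. At the other end is a ΔU3 3' LTR, which makes the integrated provirus self-inactivating. Between these elements, the constitutive human EF-1α promoter drives ARAF. The coding sequence was introduced by Gateway recombination and is flanked by attB1 and attB2 sites. Downstream lie short T3 and T7 promoter sequences, an attB4 fragment and an annotated V5 epitope. The feature table does not show whether the V5 tag is translated in frame with ARAF, so the insert should not be assumed to be tagged. An EMCV IRES then links a puromycin N-acetyltransferase gene to the same transcript, allowing puromycin selection of transduced cells, and a WPRE enhances transcript expression. Small lac, SV40 and nef fragments are backbone remnants.

The plasmid is intended for lentiviral delivery and stable expression of ARAF in mammalian cells. It comes from a collection built for the systematic functional annotation of somatic cancer mutations, where a wild-type clone would plausibly serve as the reference for mutant alleles.
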