Features (pLannotate 1.2.2; 30 found; start..end, strand, type, name):
    377..634     +  LTR            5' LTR (truncated): truncated 5' long terminal repeat (LTR) from HIV-1
    681..806     +  misc_feature   HIV-1 Ψ: packaging signal of human immunodeficiency virus type 1
    790..1128    +  CDS            HIV-1 gag (fragment): gag protein from human immunodeficiency virus 1; gag
   1303..1536    +  misc_feature   RRE: The Rev response element (RRE) of HIV-1 allows for Rev-dependent mRNA export from the nucleus to the cytoplasm.
   1913..2013    +  CDS            Rev (fragment): human immunodeficiency virus 1 (HIV-1) Rev protein; rev; enhances nuclear export of unspliced and incompletely spliced viral mRNAs
   2058..2175    +  misc_feature   cPPT/CTS: central polypurine tract and central termination sequence of HIV-1
   2223..3401    +  promoter       EF-1α promoter: strong constitutive promoter for human elongation factor EF-1α
   3422..3439    +  protein_bind   attB1 (fragment): mutant version of attB; core recombination site for the Gateway® BP reaction BP Clonase™
   3445..5262    +  CDS            ARAF (sequence withheld): ARAF_HUMAN - Also known as ARAF1, PKS, PKS2. Experimental evidence at protein level: Swiss-Prot protein existence level 1. [Isoform 2]: Serves as a positive regulator of myogenic differentiation by inducing cell cycle arrest, the expression of myogenin and other muscle-specific proteins, and myotube formation. From Homo sapiens (Human).
   5264..5288    -  protein_bind   attB2: mutant version of attB; recombination site for the Gateway® BP reaction BP Clonase™
   5296..5314    +  promoter       T3 promoter: promoter for bacteriophage T3 RNA polymerase
   5340..5358    -  promoter       T7 promoter: promoter for bacteriophage T7 RNA polymerase
   5364..5382    -  protein_bind   attB4 (fragment): mutant version of attB; core recombination site for the Gateway® BP reaction BP Clonase™
   5438..5479    +  CDS            V5 tag: epitope tag from simian virus 5
   5605..6067    +  misc_feature   IRES: internal ribosome entry site (IRES) of the encephalomyocarditis virus (EMCV)
   6081..6678    +  CDS            PuroR (fragment): puromycin N-acetyltransferase; pac from Streptomyces; confers resistance to puromycin
   6694..7282    +  misc_feature   WPRE: woodchuck hepatitis virus posttranscriptional regulatory element
   7290..7355    +  CDS            nef (fragment): NEF_HV1Z2 - Experimental evidence at protein level: Swiss-Prot protein existence level 1. Extracellular Nef protein targets CD4(+) T-lymphocytes for apoptosis by interacting with CXCR4 surface receptors. From Human immunodeficiency virus type 1 group M subtype D (isolate Z2/CDC-Z34) (HIV-1).
   7357..7590    +  LTR            3' LTR (ΔU3): self-inactivating 3' long terminal repeat (LTR) from HIV-1
   7795..7899    +  promoter       AmpR promoter: bla
   7900..8760    +  CDS            AmpR: β-lactamase; bla; confers resistance to ampicillin, carbenicillin, and related antibiotics
   8931..9519    +  rep_origin     ori: high-copy-number ColE1/pMB1/pBR322/pUC origin of replication
   9702..9756    +  CDS            lacI (fragment): lac repressor; lacI; The lac repressor binds to the lac operator to inhibit transcription in E. coli. This inhibition can be relieved by adding lactose or isopropyl-β-D-thiogalactopyranoside (IPTG).
   9762..9855    +  rep_origin     SV40 ori (fragment): SV40 origin of replication
   9880..9917    +  CDS            lacI (fragment): lac repressor; lacI; The lac repressor binds to the lac operator to inhibit transcription in E. coli. This inhibition can be relieved by adding lactose or isopropyl-β-D-thiogalactopyranoside (IPTG).
   9930..9951    +  protein_bind   CAP binding site: CAP binding activates transcription in the presence of cAMP. E. coli catabolite activator protein
   9966..9996    +  promoter       lac promoter: promoter for the E. coli lac operon
  10004..10020   +  protein_bind   lac operator: The lac repressor binds to the lac operator to inhibit transcription in E. coli. This inhibition can be relieved by adding lactose or isopropyl-β-D-thiogalactopyranoside (IPTG). lac repressor encoded by lacI
  10054..10137   +  polyA_signal   SV40 poly(A) signal (fragment): SV40 polyadenylation signal
  10304..329     +  CDS            nef (fragment) (across the origin): NEF_HV1BR - Experimental evidence at protein level: Swiss-Prot protein existence level 1. Extracellular Nef protein targets CD4(+) T-lymphocytes for apoptosis by interacting with CXCR4 surface receptors (PubMed:14990729). From Human immunodeficiency virus type 1 group M subtype B (isolate BRU/LAI) (HIV-1).
>Addgene plasmid #116713 | pHAGE-ARAF | addgene full sequence | sequence record 240998 | Addgene NGS Result
TGGAAGGGCTAATTCACTCCCAAAGAAGACAAGATATCCTTGATCTGTGGATCTACCACACACAAGGCTA
CTTCCCTGATTAGCAGAACTACACACCAGGGCCAGGGGTCAGATATCCACTGACCTTTGGATGGTGCTAC
AAGCTAGTACCAGTTGAGCCAGATAAGGTAGAAGAGGCCAATAAAGGAGAGAACACCAGCTTGTTACACC
CTGTGAGCCTGCATGGGATGGATGACCCGGAGAGAGAAGTGTTAGAGTGGAGGTTTGACAGCCGCCTAGC
ATTTCATCACGTGGCCCGAGAGCTGCATCCGGAGTACTTCAAGAACTGCTGATATCGAGCTTGCTACAAG
GGACTTTCCGCTGGGGACTTTCCAGGGAGGCGTGGCCTGGGCGGGACTGGGGAGTGGCGAGCCCTCAGAT
CCTGCATATAAGCAGCTGCTTTTTGCCTGTACTGGGTCTCTCTGGTTAGACCAGATCTGAGCCTGGGAGC
TCTCTGGCTAACTAGGGAACCCACTGCTTAAGCCTCAATAAAGCTTGCCTTGAGTGCTTCAAGTAGTGTG
TGCCCGTCTGTTGTGTGACTCTGGTAACTAGAGATCCCTCAGACCCTTTTAGTCAGTGTGGAAAATCTCT
AGCAGTGGCGCCCGAACAGGGACTTGAAAGCGAAAGGGAAACCAGAGGAGCTCTCTCGACGCAGGACTCG
GCTTGCTGAAGCGCGCACGGCAAGAGGCGAGGGGCGGCGACTGGTGAGTACGCCAAAAATTTTGACTAGC
GGAGGCTAGAAGGAGAGAGATGGGTGCGAGAGCGTCAGTATTAAGCGGGGGAGAATTAGATCGCGATGGG
AAAAAATTCGGTTAAGGCCAGGGGGAAAGAAAAAATATAAATTAAAACATATAGTATGGGCAAGCAGGGA
GCTAGAACGATTCGCAGTTAATCCTGGCCTGTTAGAAACATCAGAAGGCTGTAGACAAATACTGGGACAG
CTACAACCATCCCTTCAGACAGGATCAGAAGAACTTAGATCATTATATAATACAGTAGCAACCCTCTATT
GTGTGCATCAAAGGATAGAGATAAAAGACACCAAGGAAGCTTTAGACAAGATAGAGGAAGAGCAAAACAA
AAGTAAGACCACCGCACAGCAAGCGGCCGGCCGCTGATCTTCAGACCTGGAGGAGGAGATATGAGGGACA
ATTGGAGAAGTGAATTATATAAATATAAAGTAGTAAAAATTGAACCATTAGGAGTAGCACCCACCAAGGC
AAAGAGAAGAGTGGTGCAGAGAGAAAAAAGAGCAGTGGGAATAGGAGCTTTGTTCCTTGGGTTCTTGGGA
GCAGCAGGAAGCACTATGGGCGCAGCGTCAATGACGCTGACGGTACAGGCCAGACAATTATTGTCTGGTA
TAGTGCAGCAGCAGAACAATTTGCTGAGGGCTATTGAGGCGCAACAGCATCTGTTGCAACTCACAGTCTG
GGGCATCAAGCAGCTCCAGGCAAGAATCCTGGCTGTGGAAAGATACCTAAAGGATCAACAGCTCCTGGGG
ATTTGGGGTTGCTCTGGAAAACTCATTTGCACCACTGCTGTGCCTTGGAATGCTAGTTGGAGTAATAAAT
CTCTGGAACAGATTTGGAATCACACGACCTGGATGGAGTGGGACAGAGAAATTAACAATTACACAAGCTT
AATACACTCCTTAATTGAAGAATCGCAAAACCAGCAAGAAAAGAATGAACAAGAATTATTGGAATTAGAT
AAATGGGCAAGTTTGTGGAATTGGTTTAACATAACAAATTGGCTGTGGTATATAAAATTATTCATAATGA
TAGTAGGAGGCTTGGTAGGTTTAAGAATAGTTTTTGCTGTACTTTCTATAGTGAATAGAGTTAGGCAGGG
ATATTCACCATTATCGTTTCAGACCCACCTCCCAACCCCGAGGGGACCCGACAGGCCCGAAGGAATAGAA
GAAGAAGGTGGAGAGAGAGACAGAGACAGATCCATTCGATTAGTGAACGGATCTCGACGGTATCGCCGAA
TTCACAAATGGCAGTATTCATCCACAATTTTAAAAGAAAAGGGGGGATTGGGGGGTACAGTGCAGGGGAA
AGAATAGTAGACATAATAGCAACAGACATACAAACTAAAGAATTACAAAAACAAATTACAAAAATTCAAA
ATTTTCGGGTTTATTACAGGGACAGCAGAGATCCAGTTTGGACTAGTCGTGAGGCTCCGGTGCCCGTCAG
TGGGCAGAGCGCACATCGCCCACAGTCCCCGAGAAGTTGGGGGGAGGGGTCGGCAATTGAACCGGTGCCT
AGAGAAGGTGGCGCGGGGTAAACTGGGAAAGTGATGTCGTGTACTGGCTCCGCCTTTTTCCCGAGGGTGG
GGGAGAACCGTATATAAGTGCAGTAGTCGCCGTGAACGTTCTTTTTCGCAACGGGTTTGCCGCCAGAACA
CAGGTAAGTGCCGTGTGTGGTTCCCGCGGGCCTGGCCTCTTTACGGGTTATGGCCCTTGCGTGCCTTGAA
TTACTTCCACCTGGCTGCAGTACGTGATTCTTGATCCCGAGCTTCGGGTTGGAAGTGGGTGGGAGAGTTC
GAGGCCTTGCGCTTAAGGAGCCCCTTCGCCTCGTGCTTGAGTTGAGGCCTGGCCTGGGCGCTGGGGCCGC
CGCGTGCGAATCTGGTGGCACCTTCGCGCCTGTCTCGCTGCTTTCGATAAGTCTCTAGCCATTTAAAATT
TTTGATGACCTGCTGCGACGCTTTTTTTCTGGCAAGATAGTCTTGTAAATGCGGGCCAAGATCTGCACAC
TGGTATTTCGGTTTTTGGGGCCGCGGGCGGCGACGGGGCCCGTGCGTCCCAGCGCACATGTTCGGCGAGG
CGGGGCCTGCGAGCGCGGCCACCGAGAATCGGACGGGGGTAGTCTCAAGCTGGCCGGCCTGCTCTGGTGC
CTGGCCTCGCGCCGCCGTGTATCGCCCCGCCCTGGGCGGCAAGGCTGGCCCGGTCGGCACCAGTTGCGTG
AGCGGAAAGATGGCCGCTTCCCGGCCCTGCTGCAGGGAGCTCAAAATGGAGGACGCGGCGCTCGGGAGAG
CGGGCGGGTGAGTCACCCACACAAAGGAAAAGGGCCTTTCCGTCCTCAGCCGTCGCTTCATGTGACTCCA
CGGAGTACCGGGCGCCGTCCAGGCACCTCGATTAGTTCTCGAGCTTTTGGAGTACGTCGTCTTTAGGTTG
GGGGGAGGGGTTTTATGCGATGGAGTTTCCCCACACTGAGTGGGTGGAGACTGAAGTTAGGCCAGCTTGG
CACTTGATGTAATTCTCCTTGGAATTTGCCCTTTTTGAGTTTGGATCTTGGTTCATTCTCAAGCCTCAGA
CAGTGGTTCAAAGTTTTTTTCTTCCATTTCAGGTGTCGTGAAGCGGCCCTGCAGATATCAACAAGTTTGT
ACAAAAAAGTTGGC
[1818 nt withheld, positions 3445-5262]
TACCCAACTTTCTTGTACAAAGTGGTGATATCCAATTAACCCTCACTAAAGGAAATTAGTTGAAAGTATG
AGAAAGCCCTATAGTGAGTCGTATTACCACCCAACTTTTCTATACAAAGTGGTTGATATCCAGCACAGTG
GCGGCCGCTCGAGTCTAGAGGGCCCGCGGTTCGAAGGTAAGCCTATCCCTAACCCTCTCCTCGGTCTCGA
TTCTACGCGTACCGGTTAGTAATGAGATCCCTCCCCCCCCCCTAACGTTACTGGCCGAAGCCGCTTGGAA
TAAGGCCGGTGTGCGTTTGTCTATATGTTATTTTCCACCATATTGCCGTCTTTTGGCAATGTGAGGGCCC
GGAAACCTGGCCCTGTCTTCTTGACGAGCATTCCTAGGGGTCTTTCCCCTCTCGCCAAAGGAATGCAAGG
TCTGTTGAATGTCGTGAAGGAAGCAGTTCCTCTGGAAGCTTCTTGAAGACAAACAACGTCTGTAGCGACC
CTTTGCAGGCAGCGGAACCCCCCACCTGGCGACAGGTGCCTCTGCGGCCAAAAGCCACGTGTATAAGATA
CACCTGCAAAGGCGGCACAACCCCAGTGCCACGTTGTGAGTTGGATAGTTGTGGAAAGAGTCAAATGGCT
CTCCTCAAGCGTATTCAACAAGGGGCTGAAGGATGCCCAGAAGGTACCCCATTGTATGGGATCTGATCTG
GGGCCTCGGTGCACATGCTTTACATGTGTTTAGTCGAGGTTAAAAAAACGTCTAGGCCCCCCGAACCACG
GGGACGTGGTTTTCCTTTGAAAAACACGATGATAATATGGCCACACATATGACCGAGTACAAGCCCACGG
TGCGCCTCGCCACCCGCGACGACGTCCCCAGGGCCGTACGCACCCTCGCCGCCGCGTTCGCCGACTACCC
CGCCACGCGCCACACCGTCGATCCGGACCGCCACATCGAGCGGGTCACCGAGCTGCAAGAACTCTTCCTC
ACGCGCGTCGGGCTCGACATCGGCAAGGTGTGGGTCGCGGACGACGGCGCCGCGGTGGCGGTCTGGACCA
CGCCGGAGAGCGTCGAAGCGGGGGCGGTGTTCGCCGAGATCGGCCCGCGCATGGCCGAGTTGAGCGGTTC
CCGGCTGGCCGCGCAGCAACAGATGGAAGGCCTCCTGGCGCCGCACCGGCCCAAGGAGCCCGCGTGGTTC
CTGGCCACCGTCGGCGTCTCGCCCGACCACCAGGGCAAGGGTCTGGGCAGCGCCGTCGTGCTCCCCGGAG
TGGAGGCGGCCGAGCGCGCCGGGGTGCCCGCCTTCCTGGAGACCTCCGCGCCCCGCAACCTCCCCTTCTA
CGAGCGGCTCGGCTTCACCGTCACCGCCGACGTCGAGGTGCCCGAAGGACCGCGCACCTGGTGCATGACC
CGCAAGCCCGGTGCCTAAATCGATAGATCCTAATCAACCTCTGGATTACAAAATTTGTGAAAGATTGACT
GGTATTCTTAACTATGTTGCTCCTTTTACGCTATGTGGATACGCTGCTTTAATGCCTTTGTATCATGCTA
TTGCTTCCCGTATGGCTTTCATTTTCTCCTCCTTGTATAAATCCTGGTTGCTGTCTCTTTATGAGGAGTT
GTGGCCCGTTGTCAGGCAACGTGGCGTGGTGTGCACTGTGTTTGCTGACGCAACCCCCACTGGTTGGGGC
ATTGCCACCACCTGTCAGCTCCTTTCCGGGACTTTCGCTTTCCCCCTCCCTATTGCCACGGCGGAACTCA
TCGCCGCCTGCCTTGCCCGCTGCTGGACAGGGGCTCGGCTGTTGGGCACTGACAATTCCGTGGTGTTGTC
GGGGAAATCATCGTCCTTTCCTTGGCTGCTCGCCTGTGTTGCCACCTGGATTCTGCGCGGGACGTCCTTC
TGCTACGTCCCTTCGGCCCTCAATCCAGCGGACCTTCCTTCCCGCGGCCTGCTGCCGGCTCTGCGGCCTC
TTCCGCGTCTTCGCCTTCGCCCTCAGACGAGTCGGATCTCCCTTTGGGCCGCCTCCCCGCCTGAGATCCT
TTAAGACCAATGACTTACAAGGCAGCTGTAGATCTTAGCCACTTTTTAAAAGAAAAGGGGGGACTGGAAG
GGCTAATTCACTCCCAACGAAGACAAGATCTGCTTTTTGCTTGTACTGGGTCTCTCTGGTTAGACCAGAT
CTGAGCCTGGGAGCTCTCTGGCTAACTAGGGAACCCACTGCTTAAGCCTCAATAAAGCTTGCCTTGAGTG
CTTCAAGTAGTGTGTGCCCGTCTGTTGTGTGACTCTGGTAACTAGAGATCCCTCAGACCCTTTTAGTCAG
TGTGGAAAATCTCTAGCAGTAGTAGTTCATGTCATCTTATTATTCAGTATTTATAACTTGCAAAGAAATG
AATATCAGAGAGTGAGAGGCCCGGGTTAATTAAGGAAAGGGCTAGATCATTCTTGAAGACGAAAGGGCCT
CGTGATACGCCTATTTTTATAGGTTAATGTCATGATAATAATGGTTTCTTAGACGTCAGGTGGCACTTTT
CGGGGAAATGTGCGCGGAACCCCTATTTGTTTATTTTTCTAAATACATTCAAATATGTATCCGCTCATGA
GACAATAACCCTGATAAATGCTTCAATAATATTGAAAAAGGAAGAGTATGAGTATTCAACATTTCCGTGT
CGCCCTTATTCCCTTTTTTGCGGCATTTTGCCTTCCTGTTTTTGCTCACCCAGAAACGCTGGTGAAAGTA
AAAGATGCTGAAGATCAGTTGGGTGCACGAGTGGGTTACATCGAACTGGATCTCAACAGCGGTAAGATCC
TTGAGAGTTTTCGCCCCGAAGAACGTTTTCCAATGATGAGCACTTTTAAAGTTCTGCTATGTGGCGCGGT
ATTATCCCGTGTTGACGCCGGGCAAGAGCAACTCGGTCGCCGCATACACTATTCTCAGAATGACTTGGTT
GAGTACTCACCAGTCACAGAAAAGCATCTTACGGATGGCATGACAGTAAGAGAATTATGCAGTGCTGCCA
TAACCATGAGTGATAACACTGCGGCCAACTTACTTCTGACAACGATCGGAGGACCGAAGGAGCTAACCGC
TTTTTTGCACAACATGGGGGATCATGTAACTCGCCTTGATCGTTGGGAACCGGAGCTGAATGAAGCCATA
CCAAACGACGAGCGTGACACCACGATGCCTGTAGCAATGGCAACAACGTTGCGCAAACTATTAACTGGCG
AACTACTTACTCTAGCTTCCCGGCAACAATTAATAGACTGGATGGAGGCGGATAAAGTTGCAGGACCACT
TCTGCGCTCGGCCCTTCCGGCTGGCTGGTTTATTGCTGATAAATCTGGAGCCGGTGAGCGTGGGTCTCGC
GGTATCATTGCAGCACTGGGGCCAGATGGTAAGCCCTCCCGTATCGTAGTTATCTACACGACGGGGAGTC
AGGCAACTATGGATGAACGAAATAGACAGATCGCTGAGATAGGTGCCTCACTGATTAAGCATTGGTAACT
GTCAGACCAAGTTTACTCATATATACTTTAGATTGATTTAAAACTTCATTTTTAATTTAAAAGGATCTAG
GTGAAGATCCTTTTTGATAATCTCATGACCAAAATCCCTTAACGTGAGTTTTCGTTCCACTGAGCGTCAG
ACCCCGTAGAAAAGATCAAAGGATCTTCTTGAGATCCTTTTTTTCTGCGCGTAATCTGCTGCTTGCAAAC
AAAAAAACCACCGCTACCAGCGGTGGTTTGTTTGCCGGATCAAGAGCTACCAACTCTTTTTCCGAAGGTA
ACTGGCTTCAGCAGAGCGCAGATACCAAATACTGTTCTTCTAGTGTAGCCGTAGTTAGGCCACCACTTCA
AGAACTCTGTAGCACCGCCTACATACCTCGCTCTGCTAATCCTGTTACCAGTGGCTGCTGCCAGTGGCGA
TAAGTCGTGTCTTACCGGGTTGGACTCAAGACGATAGTTACCGGATAAGGCGCAGCGGTCGGGCTGAACG
GGGGGTTCGTGCACACAGCCCAGCTTGGAGCGAACGACCTACACCGAACTGAGATACCTACAGCGTGAGC
TATGAGAAAGCGCCACGCTTCCCGAAGGGAGAAAGGCGGACAGGTATCCGGTAAGCGGCAGGGTCGGAAC
AGGAGAGCGCACGAGGGAGCTTCCAGGGGGAAACGCCTGGTATCTTTATAGTCCTGTCGGGTTTCGCCAC
CTCTGACTTGAGCGTCGATTTTTGTGATGCTCGTCAGGGGGGCGGAGCCTATGGAAAAACGCCAGCAACG
CGGCCTTTTTACGGTTCCTGGCCTTTTGCTGGCCTTTTGCTCACATGTTCTTTCCTGCGTTATCCCCTGA
TTCTGTGGATAACCGTATTACCGCCTTTGAGTGAGCTGATACCGCTCGCCGCAGCCGAACGACCGAGCGC
AGCGAGTCAGTGAGCGAGGAAGCGGAAGAGCGCCCAATACGCAAACCGCCTCTCCCCGCGCGTTGGCCGA
TTCATTAATGCAGCAAGCTCATGGCTGACTAATTTTTTTTATTTATGCAGAGGCCGAGGCCGCCTCGGCC
TCTGAGCTATTCCAGAAGTAGTGAGGAGGCTTTTTTGGAGGCCTAGGCTTTTGCAAAAAGCTCCCCGTGG
CACGACAGGTTTCCCGACTGGAAAGCGGGCAGTGAGCGCAACGCAATTAATGTGAGTTAGCTCACTCATT
AGGCACCCCAGGCTTTACACTTTATGCTTCCGGCTCGTATGTTGTGTGGAATTGTGAGCGGATAACAATT
TCACACAGGAAACAGCTATGACATGATTACGAATTTCACAAATAAAGCATTTTTTTCACTGCATTCTAGT
TGTGGTTTGTCCAAACTCATCAATGTATCTTATCATGTCTGGATCAACTGGATAACTCAAGCTAACCAAA
ATCATCCCAAACTTCCCACCCCATACCCTATTACCACTGCCAATTACCTGTGGTTTCATTTACTCTAAAC
CTGTGATTCCTCTGAATTATTTTCATTTTAAAGAAATTGTATTTGTTAAATATGTACTACAAACTTAGTA
GT
