>Addgene plasmid #116713 | pHAGE-ARAF | depositor partial sequence | sequence record 219588 | insert
[1818 nt withheld, positions 1-1818]
TAG
